Addgene plasmid #158603: pcDNA3.1-mas-KB-1753-Nluc
Purpose: Plasmid expressing KB-1753-Nluc in mammalian cells
Depositing lab: Mikel Garcia-Marcos. Depositing organization: Boston University Medical Campus. Publication: Revealing the Activity of Trimeric G-proteins in Live Cells with a Versatile Biosensor Design. Maziarz M, Park JC, Leyme A, Marivin A, Garcia-Lopez A, Patel PP, Garcia-Marcos M. Cell. 2020 Jun 27. pii: S0092-8674(20)30752-2. doi: 10.1016/j.cell.2020.06.020. PubMed 32634377.
Backbone
  Vector backbone: pcDNA3.1(+)
  Backbone size w/o insert (bp): 5428
  Vector type: Mammalian Expression
Growth in bacteria
  Bacterial resistance: Ampicillin, 100 μg/mL
  Growth temperature: 37°C
  Growth strain: DH5alpha
  Copy number: High Copy
Gene/Insert
  Gene/Insert name: myristic acid attachment peptide (mas; MGSSKSKTSNS) - linker(GIKLGG) - KB1753 - linker (GGTGGS) - Nluc (alt name: mas-KB1753-Nluc)
  Species: Synthetic
  Insert size (bp): 642
  Promoter: CMV
  Cloning method: Unknown
  Sequencing primers: 5′ CMV-F; 3′ BGH Reverse
Terms and licenses: Academic/Nonprofit Terms; Industry Terms: Not Available to Industry
How to cite: pcDNA3.1-mas-KB-1753-Nluc was a gift from Mikel Garcia-Marcos (Addgene plasmid # 158603 ; http://n2t.net/addgene:158603 ; RRID:Addgene_158603)
