[The description below was written by a language model from this plasmid's Addgene catalogue record and pLannotate feature annotations shown in this document.]
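Description:
pcDNA3.1-mas-KB-1753-Nluc is a mammalian expression plasmid built on the pcDNA3.1(+) backbone, with a full sequence record of about 6 kb. It is propagated in E. coli from a high-copy ColE1/pUC-type origin under ampicillin selection (β-lactamase driven by its own promoter), and it also carries an f1 phage origin. For selection in mammalian cells, the backbone provides a neomycin/kanamycin phosphotransferase gene driven by the SV40 enhancer/early promoter and terminated by the SV40 polyadenylation signal. The short lac promoter/operator, lacI, ble, bom and HIV-1 LTR hits in the feature table are fragments, most likely backbone remnants or incidental annotation matches rather than functional elements.

The payload is a synthetic fusion open reading frame of roughly 640 bp, placed between the CMV immediate-early enhancer/promoter and the bovine growth hormone polyadenylation signal, with a T7 promoter just upstream of the coding sequence. The fusion begins with a short myristic acid attachment peptide (mas; annotated as a Src-type N-myristoylation signal), which directs lipid modification and thereby tethers the protein to membranes. A short linker follows, then the KB-1753 peptide, a second flexible linker, and human codon-optimized NanoLuc luciferase at the C-terminus. The automated annotation picks up the myristoylation signal and Nluc but not the KB-1753 segment, which lies in the unannotated stretch between them.

The stated purpose is simply to express KB-1753-Nluc in mammalian cells. The associated publication concerns a biosensor design for reporting trimeric G-protein activity in live cells, which fits a membrane-anchored, luciferase-tagged detector module. However, the record does not specify the G-protein target of KB-1753 or the partner components used for readout.
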