Features (pLannotate 1.2.2; 21 found; start..end, strand, type, name):
    113..442     +  promoter       SV40 promoter: SV40 enhancer and early promoter
    509..1300    +  CDS            neo: KKA2_KLEPN - Also known as kan, nptII. Experimental evidence at protein level: Swiss-Prot protein existence level 1. Resistance to kanamycin, neomycin, paromomycin, ribostamycin, butirosin and gentamicin B. From Klebsiella pneumoniae.
   1324..1482    +  CDS            ble (fragment): BLE_KLEPN - Experimental evidence at protein level: Swiss-Prot protein existence level 1. Binding protein with a strong affinity to the bleomycin family of antibiotics. Binds to CL990; an antimitotic-antibiotic compound. From Klebsiella pneumoniae.
   1477..1598    +  polyA_signal   SV40 poly(A) signal: SV40 polyadenylation signal
   1671..1687    -  protein_bind   lac operator: The lac repressor binds to the lac operator to inhibit transcription in E. coli. This inhibition can be relieved by adding lactose or isopropyl-β-D-thiogalactopyranoside (IPTG). lac repressor encoded by lacI
   1695..1725    -  promoter       lac promoter: promoter for the E. coli lac operon
   1740..1761    -  protein_bind   CAP binding site: CAP binding activates transcription in the presence of cAMP. E. coli catabolite activator protein
   1774..1866    -  CDS            lacI (fragment): lac repressor; lacI; The lac repressor binds to the lac operator to inhibit transcription in E. coli. This inhibition can be relieved by adding lactose or isopropyl-β-D-thiogalactopyranoside (IPTG).
   2049..2637    -  rep_origin     ori: high-copy-number ColE1/pMB1/pBR322/pUC origin of replication
   2808..3668    -  CDS            AmpR: β-lactamase; bla; confers resistance to ampicillin, carbenicillin, and related antibiotics
   3669..3773    -  promoter       AmpR promoter: bla
   3832..3884    -  misc_feature   bom (fragment): basis of mobility region from pBR322
   4039..4418    +  enhancer       CMV enhancer: human cytomegalovirus immediate early enhancer
   4419..4622    +  promoter       CMV promoter: human cytomegalovirus (CMV) immediate early promoter
   4618..4651    +  LTR            5' LTR (truncated) (fragment): truncated 5' long terminal repeat (LTR) from HIV-1
   4667..4685    +  promoter       T7 promoter: promoter for bacteriophage T7 RNA polymerase
   4708..4728    +  CDS            myr: N-myristoylation signal from Src kinase (Pellman et al., 1985; Kaplan et al., 1988)
   4834..5349    +  CDS            Nluc: NanoLuc® luciferase human codon-optimized
   5393..5617    +  polyA_signal   bGH poly(A) signal: bovine growth hormone polyadenylation signal
   5621..5642    +  promoter       SV40 promoter (fragment): SV40 enhancer and early promoter
   5663..99      +  rep_origin     f1 ori (across the origin) (sequence partly withheld): f1 bacteriophage origin of replication; arrow indicates direction of (+) strand synthesis
>Addgene plasmid #158603 | pcDNA3.1-mas-KB-1753-Nluc | addgene full sequence | sequence record 343901 | Addgene NGS Result
ACCCTATCTCGGTCTATTCTTTTGATTTATAAGGGATTTTGCCGATTTCGGCCTATTGGTTAAAAAATGA
GCTGATTTAACAAAAATTTAACGCGAATTAATTCTGTGGAATGTGTGTCAGTTAGGGTGTGGAAAGTCCC
CAGGCTCCCCAGCAGGCAGAAGTATGCAAAGCATGCATCTCAATTAGTCAGCAACCAGGTGTGGAAAGTC
CCCAGGCTCCCCAGCAGGCAGAAGTATGCAAAGCATGCATCTCAATTAGTCAGCAACCATAGTCCCGCCC
CTAACTCCGCCCATCCCGCCCCTAACTCCGCCCAGTTCCGCCCATTCTCCGCCCCATGGCTGACTAATTT
TTTTTATTTATGCAGAGGCCGAGGCCGCCTCTGCCTCTGAGCTATTCCAGAAGTAGTGAGGAGGCTTTTT
TGGAGGCCTAGGCTTTTGCAAAAAGCTCCCGGGAGCTTGTATATCCATTTTCGGATCTGATCAAGAGACA
GGATGAGGATCGTTTCGCATGATTGAACAAGATGGATTGCACGCAGGTTCTCCGGCCGCTTGGGTGGAGA
GGCTATTCGGCTATGACTGGGCACAACAGACAATCGGCTGCTCTGATGCCGCCGTGTTCCGGCTGTCAGC
GCAGGGGCGCCCGGTTCTTTTTGTCAAGACCGACCTGTCCGGTGCCCTGAATGAACTGCAGGACGAGGCA
GCGCGGCTATCGTGGCTGGCCACGACGGGCGTTCCTTGCGCAGCTGTGCTCGACGTTGTCACTGAAGCGG
GAAGGGACTGGCTGCTATTGGGCGAAGTGCCGGGGCAGGATCTCCTGTCATCTCACCTTGCTCCTGCCGA
GAAAGTATCCATCATGGCTGATGCAATGCGGCGGCTGCATACGCTTGATCCGGCTACCTGCCCATTCGAC
CACCAAGCGAAACATCGCATCGAGCGAGCACGTACTCGGATGGAAGCCGGTCTTGTCGATCAGGATGATC
TGGACGAAGAGCATCAGGGGCTCGCGCCAGCCGAACTGTTCGCCAGGCTCAAGGCGCGCATGCCCGACGG
CGAGGATCTCGTCGTGACCCATGGCGATGCCTGCTTGCCGAATATCATGGTGGAAAATGGCCGCTTTTCT
GGATTCATCGACTGTGGCCGGCTGGGTGTGGCGGACCGCTATCAGGACATAGCGTTGGCTACCCGTGATA
TTGCTGAAGAGCTTGGCGGCGAATGGGCTGACCGCTTCCTCGTGCTTTACGGTATCGCCGCTCCCGATTC
GCAGCGCATCGCCTTCTATCGCCTTCTTGACGAGTTCTTCTGAGCGGGACTCTGGGGTTCGAAATGACCG
ACCAAGCGACGCCCAACCTGCCATCACGAGATTTCGATTCCACCGCCGCCTTCTATGAAAGGTTGGGCTT
CGGAATCGTTTTCCGGGACGCCGGCTGGATGATCCTCCAGCGCGGGGATCTCATGCTGGAGTTCTTCGCC
CACCCCAACTTGTTTATTGCAGCTTATAATGGTTACAAATAAAGCAATAGCATCACAAATTTCACAAATA
AAGCATTTTTTTCACTGCATTCTAGTTGTGGTTTGTCCAAACTCATCAATGTATCTTATCATGTCTGTAT
ACCGTCGACCTCTAGCTAGAGCTTGGCGTAATCATGGTCATAGCTGTTTCCTGTGTGAAATTGTTATCCG
CTCACAATTCCACACAACATACGAGCCGGAAGCATAAAGTGTAAAGCCTGGGGTGCCTAATGAGTGAGCT
AACTCACATTAATTGCGTTGCGCTCACTGCCCGCTTTCCAGTCGGGAAACCTGTCGTGCCAGCTGCATTA
ATGAATCGGCCAACGCGCGGGGAGAGGCGGTTTGCGTATTGGGCGCTCTTCCGCTTCCTCGCTCACTGAC
TCGCTGCGCTCGGTCGTTCGGCTGCGGCGAGCGGTATCAGCTCACTCAAAGGCGGTAATACGGTTATCCA
CAGAATCAGGGGATAACGCAGGAAAGAACATGTGAGCAAAAGGCCAGCAAAAGGCCAGGAACCGTAAAAA
GGCCGCGTTGCTGGCGTTTTTCCATAGGCTCCGCCCCCCTGACGAGCATCACAAAAATCGACGCTCAAGT
CAGAGGTGGCGAAACCCGACAGGACTATAAAGATACCAGGCGTTTCCCCCTGGAAGCTCCCTCGTGCGCT
CTCCTGTTCCGACCCTGCCGCTTACCGGATACCTGTCCGCCTTTCTCCCTTCGGGAAGCGTGGCGCTTTC
TCATAGCTCACGCTGTAGGTATCTCAGTTCGGTGTAGGTCGTTCGCTCCAAGCTGGGCTGTGTGCACGAA
CCCCCCGTTCAGCCCGACCGCTGCGCCTTATCCGGTAACTATCGTCTTGAGTCCAACCCGGTAAGACACG
ACTTATCGCCACTGGCAGCAGCCACTGGTAACAGGATTAGCAGAGCGAGGTATGTAGGCGGTGCTACAGA
GTTCTTGAAGTGGTGGCCTAACTACGGCTACACTAGAAGAACAGTATTTGGTATCTGCGCTCTGCTGAAG
CCAGTTACCTTCGGAAAAAGAGTTGGTAGCTCTTGATCCGGCAAACAAACCACCGCTGGTAGCGGTGGTT
TTTTTGTTTGCAAGCAGCAGATTACGCGCAGAAAAAAAGGATCTCAAGAAGATCCTTTGATCTTTTCTAC
GGGGTCTGACGCTCAGTGGAACGAAAACTCACGTTAAGGGATTTTGGTCATGAGATTATCAAAAAGGATC
TTCACCTAGATCCTTTTAAATTAAAAATGAAGTTTTAAATCAATCTAAAGTATATATGAGTAAACTTGGT
CTGACAGTTACCAATGCTTAATCAGTGAGGCACCTATCTCAGCGATCTGTCTATTTCGTTCATCCATAGT
TGCCTGACTCCCCGTCGTGTAGATAACTACGATACGGGAGGGCTTACCATCTGGCCCCAGTGCTGCAATG
ATACCGCGAGACCCACGCTCACCGGCTCCAGATTTATCAGCAATAAACCAGCCAGCCGGAAGGGCCGAGC
GCAGAAGTGGTCCTGCAACTTTATCCGCCTCCATCCAGTCTATTAATTGTTGCCGGGAAGCTAGAGTAAG
TAGTTCGCCAGTTAATAGTTTGCGCAACGTTGTTGCCATTGCTACAGGCATCGTGGTGTCACGCTCGTCG
TTTGGTATGGCTTCATTCAGCTCCGGTTCCCAACGATCAAGGCGAGTTACATGATCCCCCATGTTGTGCA
AAAAAGCGGTTAGCTCCTTCGGTCCTCCGATCGTTGTCAGAAGTAAGTTGGCCGCAGTGTTATCACTCAT
GGTTATGGCAGCACTGCATAATTCTCTTACTGTCATGCCATCCGTAAGATGCTTTTCTGTGACTGGTGAG
TACTCAACCAAGTCATTCTGAGAATAGTGTATGCGGCGACCGAGTTGCTCTTGCCCGGCGTCAATACGGG
ATAATACCGCGCCACATAGCAGAACTTTAAAAGTGCTCATCATTGGAAAACGTTCTTCGGGGCGAAAACT
CTCAAGGATCTTACCGCTGTTGAGATCCAGTTCGATGTAACCCACTCGTGCACCCAACTGATCTTCAGCA
TCTTTTACTTTCACCAGCGTTTCTGGGTGAGCAAAAACAGGAAGGCAAAATGCCGCAAAAAAGGGAATAA
GGGCGACACGGAAATGTTGAATACTCATACTCTTCCTTTTTCAATATTATTGAAGCATTTATCAGGGTTA
TTGTCTCATGAGCGGATACATATTTGAATGTATTTAGAAAAATAAACAAATAGGGGTTCCGCGCACATTT
CCCCGAAAAGTGCCACCTGACGTCGACGGATCGGGAGATCTCCCGATCCCCTATGGTGCACTCTCAGTAC
AATCTGCTCTGATGCCGCATAGTTAAGCCAGTATCTGCTCCCTGCTTGTGTGTTGGAGGTCGCTGAGTAG
TGCGCGAGCAAAATTTAAGCTACAACAAGGCAAGGCTTGACCGACAATTGCATGAAGAATCTGCTTAGGG
TTAGGCGTTTTGCGCTGCTTCGCGATGTACGGGCCAGATATACGCGTTGACATTGATTATTGACTAGTTA
TTAATAGTAATCAATTACGGGGTCATTAGTTCATAGCCCATATATGGAGTTCCGCGTTACATAACTTACG
GTAAATGGCCCGCCTGGCTGACCGCCCAACGACCCCCGCCCATTGACGTCAATAATGACGTATGTTCCCA
TAGTAACGCCAATAGGGACTTTCCATTGACGTCAATGGGTGGAGTATTTACGGTAAACTGCCCACTTGGC
AGTACATCAAGTGTATCATATGCCAAGTACGCCCCCTATTGACGTCAATGACGGTAAATGGCCCGCCTGG
CATTATGCCCAGTACATGACCTTATGGGACTTTCCTACTTGGCAGTACATCTACGTATTAGTCATCGCTA
TTACCATGGTGATGCGGTTTTGGCAGTACATCAATGGGCGTGGATAGCGGTTTGACTCACGGGGATTTCC
AAGTCTCCACCCCATTGACGTCAATGGGAGTTTGTTTTGGCACCAAAATCAACGGGACTTTCCAAAATGT
CGTAACAACTCCGCCCCATTGACGCAAATGGGCGGTAGGCGTGTACGGTGGGAGGTCTATATAAGCAGAG
CTCTCTGGCTAACTAGAGAACCCACTGCTTACTGGCTTATCGAAATTAATACGACTCACTATAGGGAGAC
CCAAGCTGGCTAGCACCATGGGGAGTAGCAAGAGCAAGACGTCGAATTCCGGAATCAAGCTTGGTGGATC
TTCTCGAGGTTACTACCATGGTATTTGGGTGGGTGAAGAAGGTCGACTTTCTCGAGGTGGCACCGGTGGA
TCCATGGTCTTCACACTCGAAGATTTCGTTGGGGACTGGCGACAGACAGCCGGCTACAACCTGGACCAAG
TCCTTGAACAGGGAGGTGTGTCCAGTTTGTTTCAGAATCTCGGGGTGTCCGTAACTCCGATCCAAAGGAT
TGTCCTGAGCGGTGAAAATGGGCTGAAGATCGACATCCATGTCATCATCCCGTATGAAGGTCTGAGCGGC
GACCAAATGGGCCAGATCGAAAAAATTTTTAAGGTGGTGTACCCTGTGGATGATCATCACTTTAAGGTGA
TCCTGCACTATGGCACACTGGTAATCGACGGGGTTACGCCGAACATGATCGACTATTTCGGACGGCCGTA
TGAAGGCATCGCCGTGTTCGACGGCAAAAAGATCACTGTAACAGGGACCCTGTGGAACGGCAACAAAATT
ATCGACGAGCGCCTGATCAACCCCGACGGCTCCCTGCTGTTCCGAGTAACCATCAACGGAGTGACCGGCT
GGCGGCTGTGCGAACGCATTCTGGCGTAACTCGAGTCTAGAGGGCCCGTTTAAACCCGCTGATCAGCCTC
GACTGTGCCTTCTAGTTGCCAGCCATCTGTTGTTTGCCCCTCCCCCGTGCCTTCCTTGACCCTGGAAGGT
GCCACTCCCACTGTCCTTTCCTAATAAAATGAGGAAATTGCATCGCATTGTCTGAGTAGGTGTCATTCTA
TTCTGGGGGGTGGGGTGGGGCAGGACAGCAAGGGGGAGGATTGGGAAGACAATAGCAGGCATGCTGGGGA
TGCGGTGGGCTCTATGGCTTCTGAGGCGGAAAGAACCAGCTGGGGCTCTAGGGGGTATCCCC
[124 nt withheld, positions 5663-5786]
C
[91 nt withheld, positions 5788-5878]
A
[49 nt withheld, positions 5880-5928]
CCTTTGACGTTGGAGTCCACGTTCTTT
[37 nt withheld, positions 5956-5992]
