>Addgene plasmid #158603 | pcDNA3.1-mas-KB-1753-Nluc | depositor partial sequence | sequence record 317956 | mas-KB1753-Nluc insert
ATGGGGAGTAGCAAGAGCAAGACGTCGAATTCCGGAATCAAGCTTGGTGGATCTTCTCGAGGTTACTACC
ATGGTATTTGGGTGGGTGAAGAAGGTCGACTTTCTCGAGGTGGCACCGGTGGATCCATGGTCTTCACACT
CGAAGATTTCGTTGGGGACTGGCGACAGACAGCCGGCTACAACCTGGACCAAGTCCTTGAACAGGGAGGT
GTGTCCAGTTTGTTTCAGAATCTCGGGGTGTCCGTAACTCCGATCCAAAGGATTGTCCTGAGCGGTGAAA
ATGGGCTGAAGATCGACATCCATGTCATCATCCCGTATGAAGGTCTGAGCGGCGACCAAATGGGCCAGAT
CGAAAAAATTTTTAAGGTGGTGTACCCTGTGGATGATCATCACTTTAAGGTGATCCTGCACTATGGCACA
CTGGTAATCGACGGGGTTACGCCGAACATGATCGACTATTTCGGACGGCCGTATGAAGGCATCGCCGTGT
TCGACGGCAAAAAGATCACTGTAACAGGGACCCTGTGGAACGGCAACAAAATTATCGACGAGCGCCTGAT
CAACCCCGACGGCTCCCTGCTGTTCCGAGTAACCATCAACGGAGTGACCGGCTGGCGGCTGTGCGAACGC
ATTCTGGCGTAA
